Addgene plasmid #91220: pTC391
Purpose: protoplast vector expressing gRNA23 targeting tomato ANT1 (with TREX2 expression)
Depositing lab: Daniel Voytas. Depositing organization: University of Minnesota. Publication: A multi-purpose toolkit to enable advanced genome engineering in plants. Cermak T, Curtin SJ, Gil-Humanes J, Cegan R, Kono TJY, Konecna E, Belanto JJ, Starker CG, Mathre JW, Greenstein RL, Voytas DF. Plant Cell. 2017 May 18. pii: tpc.00922.2016. doi: 10.1105/tpc.16.00922. PubMed 28522548.
Backbone
  Vector backbone: pTRANS_100
  Vector type: Plant Expression, CRISPR
Growth in bacteria
  Bacterial resistance: Spectinomycin, 50 μg/mL
  Growth temperature: 37°C
  Growth strain: DH5alpha
  Copy number: High Copy
Gene/Insert
  Gene/Insert name: gRNA targeting tomato ANT1
  gRNA/shRNA sequence: gRNA23: GTTACGTTATTTTACGTAGA
  Cloning method: Restriction Enzyme; 5′ cloning site unknown (unknown if destroyed); 3′ cloning site unknown (unknown if destroyed)
  Sequencing primers: 5′ unknown
Terms and licenses: Academic/Nonprofit Terms; Industry Terms: Not Available to Industry
How to cite: pTC391 was a gift from Daniel Voytas (Addgene plasmid # 91220 ; http://n2t.net/addgene:91220 ; RRID:Addgene_91220)
