[The description below was written by a language model from this plasmid's Addgene catalogue record and pLannotate feature annotations shown in this document.]
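Description:
pTC391 is a plant-expression CRISPR plasmid built on the pTRANS_100 backbone and described as a protoplast vector, meaning it is intended for direct delivery into plant protoplasts; no T-DNA borders appear in the feature table. It is maintained in E. coli through a high-copy ColE1/pUC-type origin and selected with spectinomycin via an aadA (SmR) aminoglycoside adenylyltransferase gene. That gene sits downstream of fragments of a class 1 integron Pc promoter and of a gentamicin acetyltransferase gene, which look like remnants of the integron cassette the marker was taken from. The annotations show no plant selectable marker, which fits transient use.

The payload has two expression units. A CaMV 35S promoter precedes the mouse Trex2 3' exonuclease coding sequence, followed closely by Streptococcus pyogenes Cas9, with the Arabidopsis HSP18.2 terminator closing the unit. The layout suggests that both proteins are made from a single transcript, but the short element joining them is not annotated, so the record does not say how they are separated. Downstream, an Arabidopsis U6 promoter (annotated only as a fragment) lies upstream of the S. pyogenes gRNA scaffold, and this Pol III cassette carries gRNA23, a guide directed against the tomato ANT1 gene.

Co-expressing TREX2 with Cas9 is generally used to process the ends of nuclease-induced breaks, favouring mutagenic repair and deletions over precise religation. The construct is part of a multi-purpose plant genome engineering toolkit. It appears suited to testing targeted mutagenesis at ANT1 in tomato protoplasts with exonuclease enhancement, although the record itself states only the gRNA target and the TREX2 expression.
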