Features (pLannotate 1.2.2; 10 found; start..end, strand, type, name):
     84..672     +  rep_origin     ori: high-copy-number ColE1/pMB1/pBR322/pUC origin of replication
   1389..1730    +  promoter       CaMV 35S promoter: strong constitutive promoter from cauliflower mosaic virus
   1756..2463    +  CDS            Trex2: TREX2_MOUSE - Experimental evidence at protein level: Swiss-Prot protein existence level 1. Exonuclease with a preference for double-stranded DNA with mismatched 3' termini. May play a role in DNA repair. From Mus musculus (Mouse).
   2530..6633    +  CDS            cas9: CAS9_STRP1 - Also known as csn1 From Streptococcus pyogenes serotype M1.
   6677..6925    +  terminator     HSP terminator: efficient transcription terminator from the Arabidopsis thaliana heat shock protein 18.2 gene (Nagaya et al., 2010)
   7322..7338    +  promoter       AtU6 promoter (fragment): consensus promoter from the three Arabidopsis U6 snRNA genes (Waibel and Filipowicz, 1990; Nekrasov et al., 2013)
   7414..7489    +  misc_RNA       gRNA scaffold: guide RNA scaffold for the Streptococcus pyogenes CRISPR/Cas9 system
   7695..7718    +  promoter       Pc promoter (fragment): intI1 (promoter lies within the coding sequence); class 1 integron promoter
   7894..7950    +  CDS            GmR (fragment): gentamycin acetyltransferase; aacC1; confers resistance to gentamycin
   7957..8748    +  CDS            SmR: aminoglycoside adenylyltransferase (Murphy, 1985); aadA; confers resistance to spectinomycin and streptomycin
>Addgene plasmid #91220 | pTC391 | addgene full sequence | sequence record 182763 | Addgene NGS Result
CACCCATGACCAAAATCCCTTAACGTGAGTTACGCGTCGTTCCACTGAGCGTCAGACCCCGTAGAAAAGA
TCAAAGGATCTTCTTGAGATCCTTTTTTTCTGCGCGTAATCTGCTGCTTGCAAACAAAAAAACCACCGCT
ACCAGCGGTGGTTTGTTTGCCGGATCAAGAGCTACCAACTCTTTTTCCGAAGGTAACTGGCTTCAGCAGA
GCGCAGATACCAAATACTGTTCTTCTAGTGTAGCCGTAGTTAGGCCACCACTTCAAGAACTCTGTAGCAC
CGCCTACATACCTCGCTCTGCTAATCCTGTTACCAGTGGCTGCTGCCAGTGGCGATAAGTCGTGTCTTAC
CGGGTTGGACTCAAGACGATAGTTACCGGATAAGGCGCAGCGGTCGGGCTGAACGGGGGGTTCGTGCACA
CAGCCCAGCTTGGAGCGAACGACCTACACCGAACTGAGATACCTACAGCGTGAGCTATGAGAAAGCGCCA
CGCTTCCCGAAGGGAGAAAGGCGGACAGGTATCCGGTAAGCGGCAGGGTCGGAACAGGAGAGCGCACGAG
GGAGCTTCCAGGGGGAAACGCCTGGTATCTTTATAGTCCTGTCGGGTTTCGCCACCTCTGACTTGAGCGT
CGATTTTTGTGATGCTCGTCAGGGGGGCGGAGCCTATGGAAAAACGCCAGCAACGCGGCCTTTTTACGGT
TCCTGGCCTTTTGCTGGCCTTTTGCTCACATGTTCTTTCCTGCGTTATCCCCTGATTCTGTGGATAACCG
TATTACCGCCTTTGAGTGAGCTGATACCGCTCGCCGCAGCCGAACGACCGAGCGCAGCGAGTCAGTGAGC
GAGGAAGCGGGAGAGCGCCCATATGCGCACTCCTCGCATGCGGCGCGCCGATCGGCGCGCCAGATTTGCC
TTTTCAATTTCAGAAAGAATGCTAACCCACAGATGGTTAGAGAGGCTTACGCAGCAGGTATCATCAAGAC
GATCTACCCGAGCAATAATCTCCAGGAAATCAAATACCTTCCCAAGAAGGTTAAAGATGCAGTCAAAAGA
TTCAGGACTAACTGCATCAAGAACACAGAGAAAGATATATTTCTCAAGATCAGAAGTACTATTCCAGTAT
GGACGATTCAAGGCTTGCTTCACAAACCAAGGCAAGTAATAGAGATTGGAGTCTCTAAAAAGGTAGTTCC
CACTGAATCAAAGGCCATGGAGTCAAAGATTCAAATAGAGGACCTAACAGAACTCGCCGTAAAGACTGGC
GAACAGTTCATACAGAGTCTCTTACGACTCAATGACAAGAAGAAAATCTTCGTCAACATGGTGGAGCACG
ACACACTTGTCTACTCCAAAAATATCAAAGATACAGTCTCAGAAGACCAAAGGGCAATTGAGACTTTTCA
ACAAAGGGTAATATCCGGAAACCTCCTCGGATTCCATTGCCCAGCTATCTGTCACTTTATTGTGAAGATA
GTGGAAAAGGAAGGTGGCTCCTACAAATGCCATCATTGCGATAAAGGAAAGGCCATCGTTGAAGATGCCT
CTGCCGACAGTGGTCCCAAAGATGGACCCCCACCCACGAGGAGCATCGTGGAAAAAGAAGACGTTCCAAC
CACGTCTTCAAAGCAAGTGGATTGATGTGATATCTCCACTGACGTAAGGGATGACGCACAATCCCACTAT
CCTTCGCAAGACCCTTCCTCTATATAAGGAAGTTCATTTCATTTGGAGAGAACACGGGGGACTCCTGCAG
GAAAAATGTCTGAGCCACCTCGGGCTGAGACCTTTGTATTCCTGGACCTAGAAGCCACTGGGCTCCCAAA
CATGGACCCTGAGATTGCAGAGATATCCCTTTTTGCTGTTCACCGCTCTTCCCTGGAGAACCCAGAACGG
GATGATTCTGGTTCCTTGGTGCTGCCCCGTGTTCTGGACAAGCTCACACTGTGCATGTGCCCGGAGCGCC
CCTTTACTGCCAAGGCCAGTGAGATTACTGGTTTGAGCAGCGAAAGCCTGATGCACTGCGGGAAGGCTGG
TTTCAATGGCGCTGTGGTAAGGACACTGCAGGGCTTCCTAAGCCGCCAGGAGGGCCCCATCTGCCTTGTG
GCCCACAATGGCTTCGATTATGACTTCCCACTGCTGTGCACGGAGCTACAACGTCTGGGTGCCCATCTGC
CCCAAGACACTGTCTGCCTGGACACACTGCCTGCATTGCGGGGCCTGGACCGTGCTCACAGCCACGGCAC
CAGGGCTCAAGGCCGCAAAAGCTACAGCCTGGCCAGTCTCTTCCACCGCTACTTCCAGGCTGAACCCAGT
GCTGCCCATTCAGCAGAAGGTGATGTGCACACCCTGCTTCTGATCTTCCTGCATCGTGCTCCTGAGCTGC
TCGCCTGGGCAGATGAGCAGGCCCGCAGCTGGGCTCATATTGAGCCCATGTACGTGCCACCTGATGGTCC
AAGCCTCGAAGCCGGATCTGGAGCTACTAATTTTTCTCTTCTTAAGCAAGCTGGAGATGTTGAAGAAAAT
CCTGGACCCATGGATAAGAAGTACTCTATCGGACTCGATATCGGAACTAACTCTGTGGGATGGGCTGTGA
TCACCGATGAGTACAAGGTGCCATCTAAGAAGTTCAAGGTTCTCGGAAACACCGATAGGCACTCTATCAA
GAAAAACCTTATCGGTGCTCTCCTCTTCGATTCTGGTGAAACTGCTGAGGCTACCAGACTCAAGAGAACC
GCTAGAAGAAGGTACACCAGAAGAAAGAACAGGATCTGCTACCTCCAAGAGATCTTCTCTAACGAGATGG
CTAAAGTGGATGATTCATTCTTCCACAGGCTCGAAGAGTCATTCCTCGTGGAAGAAGATAAGAAGCACGA
GAGGCACCCTATCTTCGGAAACATCGTTGATGAGGTGGCATACCACGAGAAGTACCCTACTATCTACCAC
CTCAGAAAGAAGCTCGTTGATTCTACTGATAAGGCTGATCTCAGGCTCATCTACCTCGCTCTCGCTCACA
TGATCAAGTTCAGAGGACACTTCCTCATCGAGGGTGATCTCAACCCTGATAACTCTGATGTGGATAAGTT
GTTCATCCAGCTCGTGCAGACCTACAACCAGCTTTTCGAAGAGAACCCTATCAACGCTTCAGGTGTGGAT
GCTAAGGCTATCCTCTCTGCTAGGCTCTCTAAGTCAAGAAGGCTTGAGAACCTCATTGCTCAGCTCCCTG
GTGAGAAGAAGAACGGACTTTTCGGAAACTTGATCGCTCTCTCTCTCGGACTCACCCCTAACTTCAAGTC
TAACTTCGATCTCGCTGAGGATGCAAAGCTCCAGCTCTCAAAGGATACCTACGATGATGATCTCGATAAC
CTCCTCGCTCAGATCGGAGATCAGTACGCTGATTTGTTCCTCGCTGCTAAGAACCTCTCTGATGCTATCC
TCCTCAGTGATATCCTCAGAGTGAACACCGAGATCACCAAGGCTCCACTCTCAGCTTCTATGATCAAGAG
ATACGATGAGCACCACCAGGATCTCACACTTCTCAAGGCTCTTGTTAGACAGCAGCTCCCAGAGAAGTAC
AAAGAGATTTTCTTCGATCAGTCTAAGAACGGATACGCTGGTTACATCGATGGTGGTGCATCTCAAGAAG
AGTTCTACAAGTTCATCAAGCCTATCCTCGAGAAGATGGATGGAACCGAGGAACTCCTCGTGAAGCTCAA
TAGAGAGGATCTTCTCAGAAAGCAGAGGACCTTCGATAACGGATCTATCCCTCATCAGATCCACCTCGGA
GAGTTGCACGCTATCCTTAGAAGGCAAGAGGATTTCTACCCATTCCTCAAGGATAACAGGGAAAAGATTG
AGAAGATTCTCACCTTCAGAATCCCTTACTACGTGGGACCTCTCGCTAGAGGAAACTCAAGATTCGCTTG
GATGACCAGAAAGTCTGAGGAAACCATCACCCCTTGGAACTTCGAAGAGGTGGTGGATAAGGGTGCTAGT
GCTCAGTCTTTCATCGAGAGGATGACCAACTTCGATAAGAACCTTCCAAACGAGAAGGTGCTCCCTAAGC
ACTCTTTGCTCTACGAGTACTTCACCGTGTACAACGAGTTGACCAAGGTTAAGTACGTGACCGAGGGAAT
GAGGAAGCCTGCTTTTTTGTCAGGTGAGCAAAAGAAGGCTATCGTTGATCTCTTGTTCAAGACCAACAGA
AAGGTGACCGTGAAGCAGCTCAAAGAGGATTACTTCAAGAAAATCGAGTGCTTCGATTCAGTTGAGATTT
CTGGTGTTGAGGATAGGTTCAACGCATCTCTCGGAACCTACCACGATCTCCTCAAGATCATTAAGGATAA
GGATTTCTTGGATAACGAGGAAAACGAGGATATCTTGGAGGATATCGTTCTTACCCTCACCCTCTTTGAA
GATAGAGAGATGATTGAAGAAAGGCTCAAGACCTACGCTCATCTCTTCGATGATAAGGTGATGAAGCAGT
TGAAGAGAAGAAGATACACTGGTTGGGGAAGGCTCTCAAGAAAGCTCATTAACGGAATCAGGGATAAGCA
GTCTGGAAAGACAATCCTTGATTTCCTCAAGTCTGATGGATTCGCTAACAGAAACTTCATGCAGCTCATC
CACGATGATTCTCTCACCTTTAAAGAGGATATCCAGAAGGCTCAGGTTTCAGGACAGGGTGATAGTCTCC
ATGAGCATATCGCTAACCTCGCTGGATCTCCTGCAATCAAGAAGGGAATCCTCCAGACTGTGAAGGTTGT
GGATGAGTTGGTGAAGGTGATGGGAAGGCATAAGCCTGAGAACATCGTGATCGAAATGGCTAGAGAGAAC
CAGACCACTCAGAAGGGACAGAAGAACTCTAGGGAAAGGATGAAGAGGATCGAGGAAGGTATCAAAGAGC
TTGGATCTCAGATCCTCAAAGAGCACCCTGTTGAGAACACTCAGCTCCAGAATGAGAAGCTCTACCTCTA
CTACCTCCAGAACGGAAGGGATATGTATGTGGATCAAGAGTTGGATATCAACAGGCTCTCTGATTACGAT
GTTGATCATATCGTGCCACAGTCATTCTTGAAGGATGATTCTATCGATAACAAGGTGCTCACCAGGTCTG
ATAAGAACAGGGGTAAGAGTGATAACGTGCCAAGTGAAGAGGTTGTGAAGAAAATGAAGAACTATTGGAG
GCAGCTCCTCAACGCTAAGCTCATCACTCAGAGAAAGTTCGATAACTTGACTAAGGCTGAGAGGGGAGGA
CTCTCTGAATTGGATAAGGCAGGATTCATCAAGAGGCAGCTTGTGGAAACCAGGCAGATCACTAAGCACG
TTGCACAGATCCTCGATTCTAGGATGAACACCAAGTACGATGAGAACGATAAGTTGATCAGGGAAGTGAA
GGTTATCACCCTCAAGTCAAAGCTCGTGTCTGATTTCAGAAAGGATTTCCAATTCTACAAGGTGAGGGAA
ATCAACAACTACCACCACGCTCACGATGCTTACCTTAACGCTGTTGTTGGAACCGCTCTCATCAAGAAGT
ATCCTAAGCTCGAGTCAGAGTTCGTGTACGGTGATTACAAGGTGTACGATGTGAGGAAGATGATCGCTAA
GTCTGAGCAAGAGATCGGAAAGGCTACCGCTAAGTATTTCTTCTACTCTAACATCATGAATTTCTTCAAG
ACCGAGATTACCCTCGCTAACGGTGAGATCAGAAAGAGGCCACTCATCGAGACAAACGGTGAAACAGGTG
AGATCGTGTGGGATAAGGGAAGGGATTTCGCTACCGTTAGAAAGGTGCTCTCTATGCCACAGGTGAACAT
CGTTAAGAAAACCGAGGTGCAGACCGGTGGATTCTCTAAAGAGTCTATCCTCCCTAAGAGGAACTCTGAT
AAGCTCATTGCTAGGAAGAAGGATTGGGACCCTAAGAAATACGGTGGTTTCGATTCTCCTACCGTGGCTT
ACTCTGTTCTCGTTGTGGCTAAGGTTGAGAAGGGAAAGAGTAAGAAGCTCAAGTCTGTTAAGGAACTTCT
CGGAATCACTATCATGGAAAGGTCATCTTTCGAGAAGAACCCAATCGATTTCCTCGAGGCTAAGGGATAC
AAAGAGGTTAAGAAGGATCTCATCATCAAGCTCCCAAAGTACTCACTCTTCGAACTCGAGAACGGTAGAA
AGAGGATGCTCGCTTCTGCTGGTGAGCTTCAAAAGGGAAACGAGCTTGCTCTCCCATCTAAGTACGTTAA
CTTTCTTTACCTCGCTTCTCACTACGAGAAGTTGAAGGGATCTCCAGAAGATAACGAGCAGAAGCAACTT
TTCGTTGAGCAGCACAAGCACTACTTGGATGAGATCATCGAGCAGATCTCTGAGTTCTCTAAAAGGGTGA
TCCTCGCTGATGCAAACCTCGATAAGGTGTTGTCTGCTTACAACAAGCACAGAGATAAGCCTATCAGGGA
ACAGGCAGAGAACATCATCCATCTCTTCACCCTTACCAACCTCGGTGCTCCTGCTGCTTTCAAGTACTTC
GATACAACCATCGATAGGAAGAGATACACCTCTACCAAAGAAGTGCTCGATGCTACCCTCATCCATCAGT
CTATCACTGGACTCTACGAGACTAGGATCGATCTCTCACAGCTCGGTGGTGATTCAAGGGCTGATCCTAA
GAAGAAGAGGAAGGTTTGACTCGAGATATGAAGATGAAGATGAAATATTTGGTGTGTCAAATAAAAAGCT
TGTGTGCTTAAGTTTGTGTTTTTTTCTTGGCTTGTTGTGTTATGAATTTGTGGCTTTTTCTAATATTAAA
TGAATGTAAGATCACATTATAATGAATAAACAAATGTTTCTATAATCCATTGTGAATGTTTTGTTGGATC
TCTTCTGCAGCATATAACTACTGTATGTGCTATGGTATGGACTATGGAATATGATTAAAGATAAGGAGCT
CCGGTGACGGACCCATGGCTTCGTTGAACAACGGAAACTCGACTTGCCTTCCGCACAATACATCATTTCT
TCTTAGCTTTTTTTCTTCTTCTTCGTTCATACAGTTTTTTTTTGTTTATCAGCTTACATTTTCTTGAACC
GTAGCTTTCGTTTTCTTCTTTTTAACTTTCCATTCGGAGTTTTTGTATCTTGTTTCATAGTTTGTCCCAG
GATTAGAATGATTAGGCATCGAACCTTCAAGAATTTGATTGAATAAAACATCTTCATTCTTAAGATATGA
AGATAATCTTCAAAAGGCCCCTGGGAATCTGAAAGAAGAGAAGCAGGCCCATTTATATGGGAAAGAACAA
TAGTATTTCTTATATAGGCCCATTTAAGTTGAAAACAATCTTCAAAAGTCCCACATCGCTTAGATAAGAA
AACGAAGCTGAGTTTATATACAGCTAGAGTCGAAGTAGTGATTGTTACGTTATTTTACGTAGAGTTTTAG
AGCTAGAAATAGCAAGTTAAAATAAGGCTAGTCCGTTATCAACTTGAAAAAGTGGCACCGAGTCGGTGCT
TTTTTTCCCGGCGAGCTTTGGGTACGTCACGTGGCTCGAGCGCGTAGTCCTCGGTAATATCGCAGAACAA
AAGTACCTGATATCGAGTGTACTTCAAGTCACACCGGCGAGTGCCAGCCAGGACAGAAATGCCTCGACTT
CGCTGCTACCCAAGGTTGCCGGGTGACGCACACCGTGGAAACGGATGAAGGCACGAACCCAGTGGACATA
AGCCTGTTCGGTTCGTAAGCTGTAATGCAAGTAGCGTATGCGCTCACGCAACTGGTCCAGAACCTTGACC
GAACGCAGCGGTGGTAACGGCGCAGTGGCGGTTTTCATGGCTTGTTATGACTGTTTTTTTGGGGTACAGT
CTATGCCTCGGGCATCCAAGCAGCAAGCGCGTTACGCCGTGGGTCGATGTTTGATGTTATGGAGCAGCAA
CGATGTTACGCAGCAGGGCAGTCGCCCTAAAACAAAGTTAAACATTATGAGGGAAGCGGTGATCGCCGAA
GTATCGACTCAACTATCAGAGGTAGTTGGCGTCATCGAGCGCCATCTCGAACCGACGTTGCTGGCCGTAC
ATTTGTACGGCTCCGCAGTGGATGGCGGCCTGAAGCCACACAGTGATATTGATTTGCTGGTTACGGTGAC
CGTAAGGCTTGATGAAACAACGCGGCGAGCTTTGATCAACGACCTTTTGGAAACTTCGGCTTCCCCTGGA
GAGAGCGAGATTCTCCGCGCTGTAGAAGTCACCATTGTTGTGCACGACGACATCATTCCGTGGCGTTATC
CAGCTAAGCGCGAACTGCAATTTGGAGAATGGCAGCGCAATGACATTCTTGCAGGTATCTTCGAGCCAGC
CACGATCGACATTGATCTGGCTATCTTGCTGACAAAAGCAAGAGAACATAGCGTTGCCTTGGTAGGTCCA
GCGGCGGAGGAACTCTTTGATCCGGTTCCTGAACAGGATCTATTTGAGGCGCTAAATGAAACCTTAACGC
TATGGAACTCGCCGCCCGACTGGGCTGGCGATGAGCGAAATGTAGTGCTTACGTTGTCCCGCATTTGGTA
CAGCGCAGTAACCGGCAAAATCGCGCCGAAGGATGTCGCTGCCGACTGGGCAATGGAGCGCCTGCCGGCC
CAGTATCAGCCCGTCATACTTGAAGCTAGACAGGCTTATCTTGGACAAGAAGAAGATCGCTTGGCCTCGC
GCGCAGATCAGTTGGAAGAATTTGTCCACTACGTGAAAGGCGAGATCACCAAGGTAGTCGGCAAATAACC
CTCGAGC
